>Addgene plasmid #21762 | pET28CLY3 | addgene partial sequence | sequence record 27539 | 21762 with YFP-rev-primer (CTGCAGGCCGTAGCCGAAGG)
CGGGCAGCTTGCCGGTGGTGCAGATGAACTTCAGGGTCAGCTTGCCGTAGGTGGCATCGCCCTCGCCCTC
GCCGGACACGCTGAACTTGTGGCCGTTTACGTCGCCGTCCAGCTCGACCAGGATGGGCACCACCCCGGTG
AACAGCTCCTCGCCCTTGCTCACCATGGTGCTACCTCCGGATCCACCACTACCACCGGATCCACCAGATC
CACCGGATCCACCACGAATTCCGGACTTGTACAGCTCGTCCATGCCGAGAGTGATCCCGGCGGCGGTCAC
GAACTCCAGCAGGACCATGTGATCGCGCTTCTCGTTGGGGTCTTTGCTCAGGGCGGACTGGGTGCTCAGG
TAGTGGTTGTCGGGCAGCAGCACGGGGCCGTCGCCGATGGGGGTGTTCTGCTGGTAGTGGTCGGCGAGCT
GCACGCTGCCGTCCTCGATGTTGTGGCGGATCTTGAAGTTGGCCTTGATGCCGTTCTTCTGCTTGTCGGC
GGTGATATAGACGTTGTGGCTGATGTAGTTGTACTCCAGCTTGTGCCCCAGGATGTTGCCGTCCTCCTTG
AAGTCGATGCCCTTCAGCTCGATGCGGTTCACCAGGGTGTCGCCCTCGAACTTCACCTCGGCGCGGGTCT
TGTAGTTGCCGTCGTCTA
