>Addgene plasmid #21762 | pET28CLY3 | addgene partial sequence | sequence record 27540 | 21762 with T7
ATTTTGTTTAACTTTAAGAAGGAGATATACTATGGGCAGCAGCCATCATCATCATCATCACAGCAGCGGC
CTGGTGCCGCGCGGCAGCCATATGGTGAGCAAGGGCGAGGAGCTGTTCACCGGGGTGGTGCCCATCCTGG
TCGAGCTGGACGGCGACGTAAACGGCCACAAGTTCAGCGTGTCCGGCGAGGGCGAGGGCGATGCCACCTA
CGGCAAGCTGACCCTGAAGTTCATCTGCACCACCGGCAAGCTGCCCGTGCCCTGGCCCACCCTCGTGACC
ACCCTGACCTGGGGCGTGCAGTGCTTCAGCCGCTACCCCGACCACATGAAGCAGCACGACTTCTTCAAGT
CCGCCATGCCCGAAGGCTACGTCCAGGAGCGCACCATCTTCTTCAAGGACGACGGCAACTACAAGACCCG
CGCCGAGGTGAAGTTCGAGGGCGACACCCTGGTGAACCGCATCGAGCTGAAGGGCATCGACTTCAAGGAG
GACGGCAACATCCTGGGGCACAAGCTGGAGTACAACTACATCAGCCACAACGTCTATATCACCGCCGACA
AGCAGAAGAACGGCATCAAGGCCAACTTCAAGATCCGCCACAACATCGAGGACGGCAGCGTGCAGCTCGC
CGACCACTACCAGCAGAACACCCCCATCGGCGACGGCCCCGTGCTGCTGCCCGACAACCACTACCTGAGC
ACCCAGTCCGCCCTGAGCAAAGACCCCAACGAGAAGCGCGATCACATGGTCCTGCTGGAGTTCGTGACCG
CCGCCGGGATCACTCTCGGCATGNCGAGCTGTACAAGTCCGGAATTCGTGGTGGATCCGGTGGATCTGGT
GGATCCGGTGGTAGTGGTGGATCCGGAGGTAGCACCATGGTGAGCAAGG
