[The description below was written by a language model from this plasmid's Addgene catalogue record.]
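Description:
pET28CLY3 is a bacterial expression plasmid built on the Novagen pET28 backbone (about 5.2 kb without insert), carrying kanamycin resistance for selection and listed as high copy. The record names DH5alpha as the propagation strain and also mentions BL21(DE3), the usual host for pET vectors because it supplies T7 RNA polymerase. The promoter is not explicitly stated, but the pET28 backbone and the use of a T7 primer for 5′ sequencing are consistent with the T7 promoter-driven expression typical of this vector family. No feature table accompanies the record, so details of the origin of replication and regulatory elements cannot be confirmed beyond what the backbone name implies.

The insert, roughly 1.7 kb and cloned between XbaI and NotI sites, encodes a single fusion protein in which enhanced cyan fluorescent protein (ECFP) is joined to enhanced yellow fluorescent protein (EYFP) through a flexible peptide linker containing three serine/glycine-rich hexapeptide repeats. An N-terminal His tag contributed by the backbone allows purification by immobilised metal affinity chromatography. ECFP and EYFP form a classic donor-acceptor pair for Förster resonance energy transfer (FRET), and the length of the flexible linker sets the average distance between the two fluorophores. According to the associated publication title, the construct was made to study quantitatively how energy transfer between fluorescent proteins depends on flexible peptide linkers. The "3" in the name matches the number of linker repeats. It is useful for producing recombinant protein as a defined FRET standard or as a reference for designing linker-based FRET sensors.
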