Addgene plasmid #21762: pET28CLY3
Depositing lab: Maarten Merkx. Depositing organization: Technische Universiteit Eindhoven. Publication: Quantitative understanding of the energy transfer between fluorescent proteins connected via flexible peptide linkers. Evers TH, van Dongen EM, Faesen AC, Meijer EW, Merkx M. Biochemistry. 2006 Nov 7. 45(44):13183-92. 10.1021/bi061288t PubMed 17073440.
Backbone
  Vector backbone: pET28
  Backbone manufacturer: Novagen
  Backbone size w/o insert (bp): 5200
  Vector type: Bacterial Expression
Growth in bacteria
  Bacterial resistance: Kanamycin, 50 μg/mL
  Growth temperature: 37°C
  Growth strain: DH5alpha
  Growth instructions: BL21(DE3)
  Copy number: High Copy
Gene/Insert
  Gene/Insert name: ECFP -EYFP linked by flexible linker containing 3 SGGSGG repeats
  Insert size (bp): 1690
  Tag / fusion protein: His (N terminal on backbone)
  Cloning method: Restriction Enzyme; 5′ cloning site XbaI (unknown if destroyed); 3′ cloning site NotI (unknown if destroyed)
  Sequencing primers: 5′ T7
Resource information
  A portion of this plasmid was derived from a plasmid made by: ECFP and EYFP genes were obtained from BD Biosciences
Terms and licenses: Academic/Nonprofit Terms; Industry Terms: Not Available to Industry
How to cite: pET28CLY3 was a gift from Maarten Merkx (Addgene plasmid # 21762 ; http://n2t.net/addgene:21762 ; RRID:Addgene_21762)
